Addgene plasmid #234710: pAAV-Esyn-FlpX-TVA950-EYFP-WPRE
Purpose: pAAV transfer plasmid with enhanced Synapsin promoter driving Flp-dependent expression of TVA950-eYFP
Depositing lab: David Ng. Depositing organization: Columbia University. Publication: Segregated basal ganglia output pathways correspond to genetically divergent neuronal subclasses. Mendelsohn AI, Nikoobakht L, Bikoff JB, Costa RM. bioRxiv [Preprint]. 2024 Sep 18:2024.08.28.610136. doi: 10.1101/2024.08.28.610136. PubMed 39257765.
Backbone
  Vector backbone: pAAV eSyn FlpX
  Backbone size w/o insert (bp): 4778
  Total vector size (bp): 6164
  Vector type: Mammalian Expression, AAV ; has fDIO cassette for Flp-dependent expression
Growth in bacteria
  Bacterial resistance: Ampicillin, 100 μg/mL
  Growth temperature: 30°C
  Growth strain: NEB Stable
  Copy number: High Copy
Gene/Insert
  Gene/Insert name: TVA950-eYFP
  Species: Synthetic; Coturnix japonica and synthetic
  Insert size (bp): 1224
  GenBank ID: OR551243.1
  Promoter: enhanced Synapsin
  Cloning method: Restriction Enzyme; 5′ cloning site EcoRI (not destroyed); 3′ cloning site SacI (not destroyed)
  Sequencing primers: 5′ gcacgggcgcgaccatctgc; 3′ gtaatccagaggttgattatcgataagctg
Terms and licenses: Academic/Nonprofit Terms; Industry Terms: Not Available to Industry
Depositor comments: Please visit https://doi.org/10.1101/2024.08.28.610136 for bioRxiv preprint.
How to cite: pAAV-Esyn-FlpX-TVA950-EYFP-WPRE was a gift from David Ng (Addgene plasmid # 234710 ; http://n2t.net/addgene:234710 ; RRID:Addgene_234710)
