[The description below was written by a language model from this plasmid's Addgene catalogue record and pLannotate feature annotations shown in this document.]
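Description:
pAAV-Esyn-FlpX-TVA950-EYFP-WPRE is a 6.2 kb adeno-associated virus transfer plasmid for Flp recombinase-dependent, neuron-targeted expression of a TVA receptor fused to EYFP. It is maintained in bacteria through a high-copy ColE1/pUC-type origin with ampicillin selection (AmpR under its own promoter), and it also carries an f1 phage origin. The expression cassette is flanked by AAV2 inverted terminal repeats, which allow it to be packaged into recombinant AAV. The annotation detects the downstream ITR in full but only short fragments of the upstream one, which may reflect how such repeats are sequenced or annotated rather than a defect.

Transcription is driven by the "enhanced Synapsin" promoter, annotated here as a CMV immediate-early enhancer placed upstream of a human synapsin I promoter fragment that confers neuronal specificity. Downstream, the coding sequence sits in the antisense orientation. It consists of the Japanese quail TVA receptor for subgroup A avian retroviruses (the TVA950 form) joined to EYFP. Oppositely oriented FRT sites bracket this sequence as part of the fDIO (FlpX) cassette. Only one minimal FRT is annotated on each side, although such cassettes normally use pairs of incompatible variants. Without Flp the inverted reading frame is not expressed. In Flp-expressing cells, recombination flips it into the sense orientation so that it can be transcribed. A WPRE and a bovine growth hormone polyadenylation signal follow to enhance transcript stability and processing.

TVA makes mammalian cells permissive to EnvA-pseudotyped viruses. Constructs of this kind are typically used to restrict such infection, for example by rabies-based tracers, to genetically defined Flp-positive neurons, with EYFP marking them. The associated work concerns basal ganglia output pathways, but the record does not state the specific application.
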