Features (pLannotate 1.2.2; 19 found; start..end, strand, type, name):
      1..589     +  rep_origin     ori: high-copy-number ColE1/pMB1/pBR322/pUC origin of replication
    662..689     +  repeat_region  AAV2 ITR (fragment): inverted terminal repeat of adeno-associated virus serotype 2 inverted
    718..745     +  repeat_region  AAV2 ITR (fragment): inverted terminal repeat of adeno-associated virus serotype 2 inverted
    855..1158    +  enhancer       CMV enhancer: human cytomegalovirus immediate early enhancer
   1187..1566    +  promoter       hSyn promoter (fragment): human synapsin I promoter; confers neuron-specific expression (Kügler et al., 2003)
   1575..1608    +  protein_bind   FRT (minimal): supports FLP-mediated excision but not integration (Turan and Bode, 2011) FLP recombinase from the Saccharomyces cerevisiae 2μ plasmid
   1746..2465    -  CDS            EYFP: enhanced YFP mammalian codon-optimized
   2478..2948    -  CDS            RSVR_COTJA: Experimental evidence at protein level: Swiss-Prot protein existence level 1. Responsible for susceptibility to the retrovirus subgroup A Rous sarcoma virus. From Coturnix japonica (Japanese quail) (Coturnix coturnix japonica).
   2997..3030    -  protein_bind   FRT (minimal): supports FLP-mediated excision but not integration (Turan and Bode, 2011) FLP recombinase from the Saccharomyces cerevisiae 2μ plasmid
   3190..3778    +  misc_feature   WPRE: woodchuck hepatitis virus posttranscriptional regulatory element
   3811..4035    +  polyA_signal   bGH poly(A) signal: bovine growth hormone polyadenylation signal
   4039..4057    +  promoter       SV40 promoter (fragment): SV40 enhancer and early promoter
   4077..4217    +  repeat_region  AAV2 ITR: inverted terminal repeat of adeno-associated virus serotype 2 inverted
   4222..4273    -  misc_feature   bom (fragment): basis of mobility region from pBR322
   4292..4747    +  rep_origin     f1 ori (sequence partly withheld): f1 bacteriophage origin of replication; arrow indicates direction of (+) strand synthesis
   4748..4797    -  misc_feature   bom (fragment): basis of mobility region from pBR322
   4899..4934    -  CDS            rop (fragment): Rop protein, which maintains plasmids at low copy number; rop
   5029..5133    +  promoter       AmpR promoter: bla
   5134..5994    +  CDS            AmpR: β-lactamase; bla; confers resistance to ampicillin, carbenicillin, and related antibiotics
>Addgene plasmid #234710 | pAAV-Esyn-FlpX-TVA950-EYFP-WPRE | addgene full sequence | sequence record 466781 | Addgene NGS Result
TTGAGATCCTTTTTTTCTGCGCGTAATCTGCTGCTTGCAAACAAAAAAACCACCGCTACCAGCGGTGGTT
TGTTTGCCGGATCAAGAGCTACCAACTCTTTTTCCGAAGGTAACTGGCTTCAGCAGAGCGCAGATACCAA
ATACTGTTCTTCTAGTGTAGCCGTAGTTAGGCCACCACTTCAAGAACTCTGTAGCACCGCCTACATACCT
CGCTCTGCTAATCCTGTTACCAGTGGCTGCTGCCAGTGGCGATAAGTCGTGTCTTACCGGGTTGGACTCA
AGACGATAGTTACCGGATAAGGCGCAGCGGTCGGGCTGAACGGGGGGTTCGTGCACACAGCCCAGCTTGG
AGCGAACGACCTACACCGAACTGAGATACCTACAGCGTGAGCTATGAGAAAGCGCCACGCTTCCCGAAGG
GAGAAAGGCGGACAGGTATCCGGTAAGCGGCAGGGTCGGAACAGGAGAGCGCACGAGGGAGCTTCCAGGG
GGAAACGCCTGGTATCTTTATAGTCCTGTCGGGTTTCGCCACCTCTGACTTGAGCGTCGATTTTTGTGAT
GCTCGTCAGGGGGGCGGAGCCTATGGAAAAACGCCAGCAACGCGGCCTTTTTACGGTTCCTGGCCTTTTG
CTGGCCTTTTGCTCACATGTCCTGCAGGCAGCTGCGCGCTCGCTCGCTCACTGAGGCCGCCCGGGCGTCG
GGCGACCTTTGGTCGCCCGGCCTCAGTGAGCGAGCGAGCGCGCAGAGAGGGAGTGGCCAACTCCATCACT
AGGGGTTCCTGCGGCCGCACGCGTTAGTTATTAATAGTAATCAATTACGGGGTCATTAGTTCATAGCCCA
TATATGGAGTTCCGCGTTACATAACTTACGGTAAATGGCCCGCCTGGCTGACCGCCCAACGACCCCCGCC
CATTGACGTCAATAATGACGTATGTTCCCATAGTAACGCCAATAGGGACTTTCCATTGACGTCAATGGGT
GGAGTATTTACGGTAAACTGCCCACTTGGCAGTACATCAAGTGTATCATATGCCAAGTACGCCCCCTATT
GACGTCAATGACGGTAAATGGCCCGCCTGGCATTATGCCCAGTACATGACCTTATGGGACTTTCCTACTT
GGCAGTACATCTACGTATTAGTCATCGCTATTACCATGGAGATCTCTGCAGAGGGCCCTGCGTATGAGTG
CAAGTGGGTTTTAGGACCAGGATGAGGCGGGGTGGGGGTGCCTACCTGACGACCGACCCCGACCCACTGG
ACAAGCACCCAACCCCCATTCCCCAAATTGCGCATCCCCTATCAGAGAGGGGGAGGGGAAACAGGATGCG
GCGAGGCGCGTGCGCACTGCCAGCTTCAGCACCGCGGACAGTGCCTTCGCCCCCGCCTGGCGGCGCGCGC
CACCGCCGCCTCAGCACTGAAGGCGCGCTGACGTCACTCGCCGGTCCCCCGCAAACTCCCCTTCCCGGCC
ACCTTGGTCGCGTCCGCGCCGCCGCCGGCCCAGCCGGACCGCACCACGCGAGGCGCGAGATAGGGGGGCA
CGGGCGCGACCATCTGCGCTGCGGCGGGATCCCCGAAGTTCCTATTCTCTAGAAAGTATAGGAACTTCAT
CAAAATAGGAAGACCAATGCTTCACCATCGACCCGAATTGCCAAGCATCACCATCGACCCTCTTGACCGT
TTCAGATTGACCCGTGAAGTTCCTATTCTTCAAATAGTATAGGAACTTCGAATTCCTGCAGGTTTTTACT
TGTACAGCTCGTCCATGCCGAGAGTGATCCCGGCGGCGGTCACGAACTCCAGCAGGACCATGTGATCGCG
CTTCTCGTTGGGGTCTTTGCTCAGGGCGGACTGGTAGCTCAGGTAGTGGTTGTCGGGCAGCAGCACGGGG
CCGTCGCCGATGGGGGTGTTCTGCTGGTAGTGGTCGGCGAGCTGCACGCTGCCGTCCTCGATGTTGTGGC
GGATCTTGAAGTTCACCTTGATGCCGTTCTTCTGCTTGTCGGCCATGATATAGACGTTGTGGCTGTTGTA
GTTGTACTCCAGCTTGTGCCCCAGGATGTTGCCGTCCTCCTTGAAGTCGATGCCCTTCAGCTCGATGCGG
TTCACCAGGGTGTCGCCCTCGAACTTCACCTCGGCGCGGGTCTTGTAGTTGCCGTCGTCCTTGAAGAAGA
TGGTGCGCTCCTGGACGTAGCCTTCGGGCATGGCGGACTTGAAGAAGTCGTGCTGCTTCATGTGGTCGGG
GTAGCGGGCGAAGCACTGCAGGCCGTAGCCGAAGGTGGTCACGAGGGTGGGCCAGGGCACGGGCAGCTTG
CCGGTGGTGCAGATGAACTTCAGGGTCAGCTTGCCGTAGGTGGCATCGCCCTCGCCCTCGCCGGACACGC
TGAACTTGTGGCCGTTTACGTCGCCGTCCAGCTCGACCAGGATGGGCACCACCCCGGTGAACAGCTCCTC
GCCCTTGCTCACCATGGTGGCGGCCGCGGAGAACAAGTCTGCCTGGCTCTTGTCAGGCACCAGCAGCTCC
TTGGATGCGCTTTCAAGACTGAAGATGTCAGACCTGCTTTTTGCTTTGGACTTCCCCCATGCAGCGATAC
CACCCACAGCTACCAGGCAGCACAGGAGCACTGCAGTGATCAGCATCCACATGCGGCCGTGATTCCTGGC
TGGCAGAGCACGTCCAGGAGCAGGGGCAGTGGGAGCCTCTGTGCCGTTGTCCGTGGGCACCGCGGGGATC
GCGCTGGTCCCGCAGCCCCACTCGTCCCGCCCGTCGTCGCAGTCGGGGTGTCCGTCGCACAGCCAGTCCT
GCGGGTAACACTCCCCGTGGGCACCGGGCGGCTCCGAGCAGCGGAACTGACCGGGGGGGCAACGGGACAA
AGAACCGTTACCGGACCCGTTACCGGTCACGTTACCGGGCAGCAGCAGCAGCAGCAGCGCGGGCAGCAGC
CGCGCCATGGTGGCAAACGAGCTCACTAGTGCGGCCGCCTCGAGAGATCTGATATCGAAGTTCCTATACT
TTCTAGAGAATAGGAACTTCCATTGGGATTCTTCCTATTTTGATCCAAGCATCACCATCGACCCTCTAGT
CCAGATCTCACCATCGACCCTAACTTTGAATCCGGGTGAAGTTCCTATACTATTTGAAGAATAGGAACTT
CGTCCCTCGAAGAGGTTCAAGCTTTAACAGCTTATCGATAATCAACCTCTGGATTACAAAATTTGTGAAA
GATTGACTGGTATTCTTAACTATGTTGCTCCTTTTACGCTATGTGGATACGCTGCTTTAATGCCTTTGTA
TCATGCTATTGCTTCCCGTATGGCTTTCATTTTCTCCTCCTTGTATAAATCCTGGTTGCTGTCTCTTTAT
GAGGAGTTGTGGCCCGTTGTCAGGCAACGTGGCGTGGTGTGCACTGTGTTTGCTGACGCAACCCCCACTG
GTTGGGGCATTGCCACCACCTGTCAGCTCCTTTCCGGGACTTTCGCTTTCCCCCTCCCTATTGCCACGGC
GGAACTCATCGCCGCCTGCCTTGCCCGCTGCTGGACAGGGGCTCGGCTGTTGGGCACTGACAATTCCGTG
GTGTTGTCGGGGAAATCATCGTCCTTTCCTTGGCTGCTCGCCTGTGTTGCCACCTGGATTCTGCGCGGGA
CGTCCTTCTGCTACGTCCCTTCGGCCCTCAATCCAGCGGACCTTCCTTCCCGCGGCCTGCTGCCGGCTCT
GCGGCCTCTTCCGCGTCTTCGCCTTCGCCCTCAGACGAGTCGGATCTCCCTTTGGGCCGCCTCCCCGCAT
CGATACCGTCGACTCGCTGATCAGCCTCGACTGTGCCTTCTAGTTGCCAGCCATCTGTTGTTTGCCCCTC
CCCCGTGCCTTCCTTGACCCTGGAAGGTGCCACTCCCACTGTCCTTTCCTAATAAAATGAGGAAATTGCA
TCGCATTGTCTGAGTAGGTGTCATTCTATTCTGGGGGGTGGGGTGGGGCAGGACAGCAAGGGGGAGGATT
GGGAAGACAATAGCAGGCATGCTGGGGATGCGGTGGGCTCTATGGCTTCTGAGGCGGAAAGAACCAGGTG
CGGACCGAGCGGCCGCAGGAACCCCTAGTGATGGAGTTGGCCACTCCCTCTCTGCGCGCTCGCTCGCTCA
CTGAGGCCGGGCGACCAAAGGTCGCCCGACGCCCGGGCTTTGCCCGGGCGGCCTCAGTGAGCGAGCGAGC
GCGCAGCTGCCTGCAGGGGCGCCTGATGCGGTATTTTCTCCTTACGCATCTGTGCGGTATTTCACACCGC
ATA
[95 nt withheld, positions 4274-4368]
T
[46 nt withheld, positions 4370-4415]
C
[141 nt withheld, positions 4417-4557]
CCTTTGACGTTGGAGTCCACGTTCTTT
[37 nt withheld, positions 4585-4621]
ACTCTATCTCGGGCTATTCTTTTGATTTATAAGGGATTTTGCCGATTTCGGTCTATTGGTTAAAAAATGA
GCTGATTTAACAAAAATTTAACGCGAATTTTAACAAAATATTAACGTTTACAATTTTATGGTGCACTCTC
AGTACAATCTGCTCTGATGCCGCATAGTTAAGCCAGCCCCGACACCCGCCAACACCCGCTGACGCGCCCT
GACGGGCTTGTCTGCTCCCGGCATCCGCTTACAGACAAGCTGTGACCGTCTCCGGGAGCTGCATGTGTCA
GAGGTTTTCACCGTCATCACCGAAACGCGCGAGACGAAAGGGCCTCGTGATACGCCTATTTTTATAGGTT
AATGTCATGATAATAATGGTTTCTTAGACGTCAGGTGGCACTTTTCGGGGAAATGTGCGCGGAACCCCTA
TTTGTTTATTTTTCTAAATACATTCAAATATGTATCCGCTCATGAGACAATAACCCTGATAAATGCTTCA
ATAATATTGAAAAAGGAAGAGTATGAGTATTCAACATTTCCGTGTCGCCCTTATTCCCTTTTTTGCGGCA
TTTTGCCTTCCTGTTTTTGCTCACCCAGAAACGCTGGTGAAAGTAAAAGATGCTGAAGATCAGTTGGGTG
CACGAGTGGGTTACATCGAACTGGATCTCAACAGCGGTAAGATCCTTGAGAGTTTTCGCCCCGAAGAACG
TTTTCCAATGATGAGCACTTTTAAAGTTCTGCTATGTGGCGCGGTATTATCCCGTATTGACGCCGGGCAA
GAGCAACTCGGTCGCCGCATACACTATTCTCAGAATGACTTGGTTGAGTACTCACCAGTCACAGAAAAGC
ATCTTACGGATGGCATGACAGTAAGAGAATTATGCAGTGCTGCCATAACCATGAGTGATAACACTGCGGC
CAACTTACTTCTGACAACGATCGGAGGACCGAAGGAGCTAACCGCTTTTTTGCACAACATGGGGGATCAT
GTAACTCGCCTTGATCGTTGGGAACCGGAGCTGAATGAAGCCATACCAAACGACGAGCGTGACACCACGA
TGCCTGTAGCAATGGCAACAACGTTGCGCAAACTATTAACTGGCGAACTACTTACTCTAGCTTCCCGGCA
ACAATTAATAGACTGGATGGAGGCGGATAAAGTTGCAGGACCACTTCTGCGCTCGGCCCTTCCGGCTGGC
TGGTTTATTGCTGATAAATCTGGAGCCGGTGAGCGTGGGTCTCGCGGTATCATTGCAGCACTGGGGCCAG
ATGGTAAGCCCTCCCGTATCGTAGTTATCTACACGACGGGGAGTCAGGCAACTATGGATGAACGAAATAG
ACAGATCGCTGAGATAGGTGCCTCACTGATTAAGCATTGGTAACTGTCAGACCAAGTTTACTCATATATA
CTTTAGATTGATTTAAAACTTCATTTTTAATTTAAAAGGATCTAGGTGAAGATCCTTTTTGATAATCTCA
TGACCAAAATCCCTTAACGTGAGTTTTCGTTCCACTGAGCGTCAGACCCCGTAGAAAAGATCAAAGGATC
TTC
